Addgene plasmid #242567: pME-V5-mClover-KRAS4A-G12D (JDW 813)
Purpose: Gateway middle entry clone containing an mClover3 fused human KRAS4A G12D.
Depositing lab: Joshua Wythe. Depositing organization: University of Virginia. Publication: MultiSite Assembly of Gateway Induced Clones (MAGIC): a flexible cloning toolbox for use in vertebrate model systems. Gillespie WB 3rd, Zhang Y, Ruiz OE, Cerda J 3rd, Ortiz-Guzman J, Sherman M, Turner WD, Largoza G, Mosser LE, Fujimoto E, Chien CB, Kwan KM, Arenkiel BR, Devine WP, Wythe JD. Development. 2025 Nov 15;152(22):dev204308. doi: 10.1242/dev.204308. Epub 2025 Nov 13. PubMed 41230856.
Backbone
  Vector backbone: pDONR221
  Vector type: Gateway subcloning
Growth in bacteria
  Bacterial resistance: Kanamycin, 50 μg/mL
  Growth temperature: 37°C
  Growth strain: NEB Stable
  Copy number: High Copy
Gene/Insert
  Gene/Insert name: KRAS4A-G12D
  Species: H. sapiens (human)
  Entrez Gene: KRAS (a.k.a. 'C-K-RAS, C-K-RAS, CFC2, K-RAS2A, K-RAS2B, K-RAS4A, K-RAS4B, K-Ras, K-Ras 2, KI-RAS, KRAS1, KRAS2, NS, NS3, OES, RALD, RASK2, c-Ki-ras, c-Ki-ras2)
  Cloning method: Restriction Enzyme; 5′ cloning site Unknown (unknown if destroyed); 3′ cloning site Unknown (unknown if destroyed)
Terms and licenses: Academic/Nonprofit Terms; Industry Terms: Not Available to Industry
Depositor comments: Please visit https://doi.org/10.1101/2024.07.13.603267 for bioRxiv preprint.
How to cite: pME-V5-mClover-KRAS4A-G12D (JDW 813) was a gift from Joshua Wythe (Addgene plasmid # 242567 ; http://n2t.net/addgene:242567 ; RRID:Addgene_242567)
