[The description below was written by a language model from this plasmid's Addgene catalogue record and pLannotate feature annotations shown in this document.]
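Description:
pME-V5-mClover-KRAS4A-G12D (JDW 813) is a Gateway middle entry clone built on the pDONR221 backbone, intended as a subcloning intermediate rather than an expression vector in its own right. The roughly 4 kb plasmid is propagated in E. coli at high copy from a ColE1/pUC-type origin and selected with kanamycin through the KanR aminoglycoside phosphotransferase gene. The backbone also carries typical pDONR features: rrnB T1 and T2 transcription terminators upstream of the cloning region, which shield the insert from read-through transcription, a T7 promoter lying just outside attL2, and short residual fragments annotated as lacI and lacZα.

The payload sits between attL1 and attL2 and is a single fusion open reading frame arranged, from 5′ to 3′, as a V5 epitope tag, the green/yellow fluorescent protein mClover3, and human KRAS, described in the record as the KRAS4A splice isoform bearing the G12D substitution, a well-known oncogenic, activating Ras mutation. The automated annotation labels the KRAS portion only as a K-Ras fragment, so the isoform and mutation come from the catalogue entry rather than the feature table. Placing the tags at the N-terminus leaves the Ras C-terminus free, which is the region needed for membrane targeting. No eukaryotic promoter or polyadenylation signal is present between the att sites. These are expected to be supplied by 5′ and 3′ entry clones when the cassette is combined with a destination vector in a MultiSite Gateway LR reaction. The plasmid belongs to a modular cloning toolbox for vertebrate model systems, where it would allow assembly of constructs expressing a fluorescent, V5-detectable oncogenic KRAS4A under a promoter of the user's choice.
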