Features (pLannotate 1.2.2; 12 found; start..end, strand, type, name):
    121..213     +  CDS            lacI (fragment): lac repressor; lacI; The lac repressor binds to the lac operator to inhibit transcription in E. coli. This inhibition can be relieved by adding lactose or isopropyl-β-D-thiogalactopyranoside (IPTG).
    268..295     -  terminator     rrnB T2 terminator: transcription terminator T2 from the E. coli rrnB gene
    427..470     +  terminator     rrnB T1 terminator: Escherichia coli rrnB; transcription terminator T1 from the E. coli rrnB gene
    517..553     -  CDS            lacZα (fragment): LacZα fragment of β-galactosidase; lacZ fragment
    569..668     +  protein_bind   attL1: mutant version of attL; recombination site for the Gateway® LR reaction LR Clonase™
    696..737     +  CDS            V5 tag: epitope tag from simian virus 5
    753..1469    +  CDS            mClover3: mClover3 is a basic (constitutively fluorescent) green/yellow fluorescent protein published in 2016, derived from Aequorea victoria. It is reported to be a rapidly-maturing monomer with high acid sensitivity.
   1506..1981    +  CDS            K-Ras (fragment): human small GTPase proto-oncoprotein
   2096..2194    -  protein_bind   attL2: mutant version of attL; recombination site for the Gateway® LR reaction LR Clonase™
   2212..2230    -  promoter       T7 promoter: promoter for bacteriophage T7 RNA polymerase
   2364..3173    +  CDS            KanR: aminoglycoside phosphotransferase; aph(3')-Ia; confers resistance to kanamycin in bacteria or G418 (Geneticin®) in eukaryotes
   3320..3908    +  rep_origin     ori: high-copy-number ColE1/pMB1/pBR322/pUC origin of replication
>Addgene plasmid #242567 | pME-V5-mClover-KRAS4A-G12D (JDW 813) | addgene full sequence | sequence record 486153 | Addgene NGS Result
CTTTCCTGCGTTATCCCCTGATTCTGTGGATAACCGTATTACCGCCTTTGAGTGAGCTGATACCGCTCGC
CGCAGCCGAACGACCGAGCGCAGCGAGTCAGTGAGCGAGGAAGCGGAAGAGCGCCCAATACGCAAACCGC
CTCTCCCCGCGCGTTGGCCGATTCATTAATGCAGCTGGCACGACAGGTTTCCCGACTGGAAAGCGGGCAG
TGAGCGCAACGCAATTAATACGCGTACCGCTAGCCAGGAAGAGTTTGTAGAAACGCAAAAAGGCCATCCG
TCAGGATGGCCTTCTGCTTAGTTTGATGCCTGGCAGTTTATGGCGGGCGTCCTGCCCGCCACCCTCCGGG
CCGTTGCTTCACAACGTTCAAATCCGCTCCCGGCGGATTTGTCCTACTCAGGAGAGCGTTCACCGACAAA
CAACAGATAAAACGAAAGGCCCAGTCTTCCGACTGAGCCTTTCGTTTTATTTGATGCCTGGCAGTTCCCT
ACTCTCGCGTTAACGCTAGCATGGATGTTTTCCCAGTCACGACGTTGTAAAACGACGGCCAGTCTTAAGC
TCGGGCCCCAAATAATGATTTTATTTTGACTGATAGTGACCTGTTCGTTGCAACAAATTGATGAGCAATG
CTTTTTTATAATGCCAACTTTGTACAAAAAAGCAGGCTGGATCCACTAGTGCTAGCGCCACCATGGGTAA
GCCTATCCCTAACCCTCTCCTCGGTCTCGATTCTACGGGTGGTGCTGGTGGTATGGTGAGCAAGGGCGAG
GAGCTGTTCACCGGGGTGGTGCCCATCCTGGTCGAGCTGGACGGCGACGTAAACGGCCACAAGTTCAGCG
TCCGCGGCGAGGGCGAGGGCGATGCCACCAACGGCAAGCTGACCCTGAAGTTCATCTGCACCACCGGCAA
GCTGCCCGTGCCCTGGCCCACCCTCGTGACCACCTTCGGCTACGGCGTGGCCTGCTTCAGCCGCTACCCC
GACCACATGAAGCAGCACGACTTCTTCAAGTCCGCCATGCCCGAAGGCTACGTCCAGGAGCGCACCATCT
CTTTCAAGGACGACGGTACCTACAAGACCCGCGCCGAGGTGAAGTTCGAGGGCGACACCCTGGTGAACCG
CATCGAGCTGAAGGGCATCGACTTCAAGGAGGACGGCAACATCCTGGGGCACAAGCTGGAGTACAACTTC
AACAGCCACTACGTCTATATCACGGCCGACAAGCAGAAGAACTGCATCAAGGCTAACTTCAAGATCCGCC
ACAACGTTGAGGACGGCAGCGTGCAGCTCGCCGACCACTACCAGCAGAACACCCCCATCGGCGACGGCCC
CGTGCTGCTGCCCGACAACCACTACCTGAGCCATCAGTCCAAGCTGAGCAAAGACCCCAACGAGAAGCGC
GATCACATGGTCCTGCTGGAGTTCGTGACCGCCGCCGGGATTACACATGGCATGGACGAGCTGTACAAGT
ACTCCTCCGGACTCAGATCTGGAGGCTCCGGAGGCATGACTGAATATAAACTTGTGGTAGTTGGAGCTGA
TGGCGTAGGCAAGAGTGCCTTGACGATACAGCTAATTCAGAATCATTTTGTGGACGAATATGATCCAACA
ATAGAGGATTCCTACAGGAAGCAAGTAGTAATTGATGGAGAAACCTGTCTCTTGGATATTCTCGACACAG
CAGGTCAAGAGGAGTACAGTGCAATGAGGGACCAGTACATGAGGACTGGGGAGGGCTTTCTTTGTGTATT
TGCCATAAATAATACTAAATCATTTGAAGATATTCACCATTATAGAGAACAAATTAAAAGAGTTAAGGAC
TCTGAAGATGTACCTATGGTCCTAGTAGGAAATAAATGTGATTTGCCTTCTAGAACAGTAGACACAAAAC
AGGCTCAGGACTTAGCAAGAAGTTATGGAATTCCTTTTATTGAAACATCAGCAAAGACAAGACAGAGAGT
GGAGGATGCTTTTTATACATTGGTGAGGGAGATCCGACAATACAGATTGAAAAAAATCAGCAAAGAAGAA
AAGACTCCTGGCTGTGTGAAAATTAAAAAATGCATTATAATGTAAGGCGCGCCCTCGAGAGATCTCCCAG
CTTTCTTGTACAAAGTTGGCATTATAAGAAAGCATTGCTTATCAATTTGTTGCAACGAACAGGTCACTAT
CAGTCAAAATAAAATCATTATTTGCCATCCAGCTGATATCCCCTATAGTGAGTCGTATTACATGGTCATA
GCTGTTTCCTGGCAGCTCTGGCCCGTGTCTCAAAATCTCTGATGTTACATTGCACAAGATAAAAATATAT
CATCATGAACAATAAAACTGTCTGCTTACATAAACAGTAATACAAGGGGTGTTATGAGCCATATTCAACG
GGAAACGTCGAGGCCGCGATTAAATTCCAACATGGATGCTGATTTATATGGGTATAAATGGGCTCGCGAT
AATGTCGGGCAATCAGGTGCGACAATCTATCGCTTGTATGGGAAGCCCGATGCGCCAGAGTTGTTTCTGA
AACATGGCAAAGGTAGCGTTGCCAATGATGTTACAGATGAGATGGTCAGACTAAACTGGCTGACGGAATT
TATGCCTCTTCCGACCATCAAGCATTTTATCCGTACTCCTGATGATGCATGGTTACTCACCACTGCGATC
CCCGGAAAAACAGCATTCCAGGTATTAGAAGAATATCCTGATTCAGGTGAAAATATTGTTGATGCGCTGG
CAGTGTTCCTGCGCCGGTTGCATTCGATTCCTGTTTGTAATTGTCCTTTTAACAGCGATCGCGTATTTCG
TCTCGCTCAGGCGCAATCACGAATGAATAACGGTTTGGTTGATGCGAGTGATTTTGATGACGAGCGTAAT
GGCTGGCCTGTTGAACAAGTCTGGAAAGAAATGCATAAACTTTTGCCATTCTCACCGGATTCAGTCGTCA
CTCATGGTGATTTCTCACTTGATAACCTTATTTTTGACGAGGGGAAATTAATAGGTTGTATTGATGTTGG
ACGAGTCGGAATCGCAGACCGATACCAGGATCTTGCCATCCTATGGAACTGCCTCGGTGAGTTTTCTCCT
TCATTACAGAAACGGCTTTTTCAAAAATATGGTATTGATAATCCTGATATGAATAAATTGCAGTTTCATT
TGATGCTCGATGAGTTTTTCTAATCAGAATTGGTTAATTGGTTGTAACACTGGCAGAGCATTACGCTGAC
TTGACGGGACGGCGCAAGCTCATGACCAAAATCCCTTAACGTGAGTTACGCGTCGTTCCACTGAGCGTCA
GACCCCGTAGAAAAGATCAAAGGATCTTCTTGAGATCCTTTTTTTCTGCGCGTAATCTGCTGCTTGCAAA
CAAAAAAACCACCGCTACCAGCGGTGGTTTGTTTGCCGGATCAAGAGCTACCAACTCTTTTTCCGAAGGT
AACTGGCTTCAGCAGAGCGCAGATACCAAATACTGTTCTTCTAGTGTAGCCGTAGTTAGGCCACCACTTC
AAGAACTCTGTAGCACCGCCTACATACCTCGCTCTGCTAATCCTGTTACCAGTGGCTGCTGCCAGTGGCG
ATAAGTCGTGTCTTACCGGGTTGGACTCAAGACGATAGTTACCGGATAAGGCGCAGCGGTCGGGCTGAAC
GGGGGGTTCGTGCACACAGCCCAGCTTGGAGCGAACGACCTACACCGAACTGAGATACCTACAGCGTGAG
CTATGAGAAAGCGCCACGCTTCCCGAAGGGAGAAAGGCGGACAGGTATCCGGTAAGCGGCAGGGTCGGAA
CAGGAGAGCGCACGAGGGAGCTTCCAGGGGGAAACGCCTGGTATCTTTATAGTCCTGTCGGGTTTCGCCA
CCTCTGACTTGAGCGTCGATTTTTGTGATGCTCGTCAGGGGGGCGGAGCCTATGGAAAAACGCCAGCAAC
GCGGCCTTTTTACGGTTCCTGGCCTTTTGCTGGCCTTTTGCTCACATGTT
